>Addgene plasmid #90038 | LLhP-pHG165 | addgene full sequence | sequence record 177657 | Addgene NGS Result
TCACGACGTTGTAAAACGACGGCCAGTGCCAAGCTTGGCTGCAGGTCGACGGATCCCCGGGAATTCCGAC
ACCATCGAATGGTGCAAAACCTTTCGCGGTATGGCATGATAGCGCCCGGAAGAGAGTCAATTCAGGGTGG
TGAATGTGAAACCAGTAACGTTATACGATGTCGCAGAGTATGCCGGTGTCTCTTATCAGACCGTTTCCCG
CGTGGTGAACCAGGCCAGCCACGTTTCTGCGAAAACGCGGGAAAAAGTGGAAGCGGCGATGGCGGAGCTC
AATTACATTCCCAACCGCGTGGCACAACAACTGGCGGGCAAACAGAGCAAATCTATCGGTTTGCTGGCGA
CCAGCAGCGAAGCGGCCTATTTTGCCGAGATCATTGAAGCAGTTGAAAAAAATTGCTTCCAGAAAGGTTA
CACCCTGATTCTGGGCAATGCGTGGAACAATCTTGAGAAACAGCGGGCTTATCTGTCGATGATGGCGCAA
AAACGCGTCGATGGTCTGCTGGTGATGTGTTCTGAGTACCCAGAGCCGTTGCTGGCGATGCTGGAAGAGT
ATCGCCATATCCCAATGGTGGTCATGGACTGGGGTGAAGCAAAAGCTGACTTCACCGATGCGGTCATTGA
TAACGCGTTCGAAGGCGGCTACATGGCCGGGCGTTATCTGATTGAACGCGGTCACCGCGAAATCGGCGTC
ATCCCCGGCCCGCTGGAACGTAACACCGGCGCAGGCCGCCTTGCCGGTTTTATGAAGGCGATGGAAGAAG
CGATGATCAAGGTGCCGGAAAGCTGGATTGTGCAGGGTGACTTTGAACCTGAATCCGGTTATCGCGCCAT
GCAGCAAATCCTGTCGCAGCCGCATCGCCCTACTGCCGTCTTCTGTGGTGGCGATATCATGGCAATGGGC
GCACTTTGTGCTGCTGATGAAATGGGCCTGCGCGTCCCGCAGGATGTTTCGCTGATCGGTTATGATAACG
TGCGCAACGCGCGCTATTTTACGCCGGCGCTGACCACGATCCATCAGCCAAAAGATTCGCTGGGTGAAAC
AGCGTTCAACATGCTGTTGGATCGTATCGTCAACAAACGTGAAGAACCGCAGTCTATTGAAGTGCATCCG
CGCTTGATTGAACGCCGCTCCGTGGCTGACGGCCCGTTCCGCGACTATCGTCGTTAATAACCTGAGGCCG
ATACTGTCGTCGTCCCCTCAAACTGGCAGATGCACGGTTACGATGCGCCCATCTACACCAACGTGACCTA
TCCCATTAGGTCAATCCGCCGTTTGTTCCCACGGAGAATCCGACGGGTTGTTACTCGCTCACATTTAATG
TTGATGAAAGCTGGCTACAGGAAGGCCAGACGCGAATTATTTTTGATGGCGTTGGAATTCGTAATCATGG
TCATAGCTGTTTCCTGTGTGAAATTGTTATCCGCTCACAATTCCACACAACATACGAGCCGGAAGCATAA
AGTGTAAAGCCTGGGGTGCCTAATGAGTGAGCTAACTCACATTAATTGCGTTGCGCTCACTGCCCGCTTT
CCAGTCGGGAAACCTGTCGTGCCAGCTGCATTAATGAATCGGCCAACGCGCGGGGAGAGGCGGTTTGCGT
ATTGGCCGTTAACGGCGGGCAGCGTTGGGTCCTGGCCACGGGTGCGCATGATCGTGCTCCTGTCGTTGAG
GACCCGGCTAGGCTGGCGGGGTTGCCTTACTGGTTAGCAGAATGAATCACCGATACGCGAGCGAACGTGA
AGCGACTGCTGCTGCAAAACGTCTGCGACCTGAGCAACAACATGAATGGTCTTCGGTTTCCGTGTTTCGT
AAAGTCTGGAAACGCGGAAGTCAGCGCCCTGCACCATTATGTTCCGGATCTGCATCGCAGGATGCTGCTG
GCTACCCTGTGGAACACCTACATCTGTATTAACGAAGCGCTGGCATTGACCCTGAGTGATTTTTCTCTGG
TCCCGCCGCATCCATACCGCCAGTTGTTTACCCTCACAACGTTCCAGTAACCGGGCATGTTCATCATCAG
TAACCCGTATCGTGAGCATCCTCTCTCGTTTCATCGGTATCATTACCCCCATGAACAGAAATCCCCCTTA
CACGGAGGCATCAGTGACCAAACAGGAAAAAACCGCCCTTAACATGGCCCGCTTTATCAGAAGCCAGACA
TTAACGCTTCTGGAGAAACTCAACGAGCTGGACGCGGATGAACAGGCAGACATCTGTGAATCGCTTCACG
ACCACGCTGATGAGCTTTACCGCAGCTGCCTCGCGCGTTTCGGTGATGACGGTGAAAACCTCTGACACAT
GCAGCTCCCGGAGACGGTCACAGCTTGTCTGTAAGCGGATGCCGGGAGCAGACAAGCCCGTCAGGGCGCG
TCAGCGGGTGTTGGCGGGTGTCGGGGCGCAGCCATGACCCAGTCACGTAGCGATAGCGGAGTGTATACTG
GCTTAACTATGCGGCATCAGAGCAGATTGTACTGAGAGTGCACCATATGCGGTGTGAAATACCGCACAGA
TGCGTAAGGAGAAAATACCGCATCAGGCGCTCTTCCGCTTCCTCGCTCACTGACTCGCTGCGCTCGGTCG
TTCGGCTGCGGCGAGCGGTATCAGCTCACTCAAAGGCGGTAATACGGTTATCCACAGAATCAGGGGATAA
CGCAGGAAAGAACATGTGAGCAAAAGGCCAGCAAAAGGCCAGGAACCGTAAAAAGGCCGCGTTGCTGGCG
TTTTTCCATAGGCTCCGCCCCCCTGACGAGCATCACAAAAATCGACGCTCAAGTCAGAGGTGGCGAAACC
CGACAGGACTATAAAGATACCAGGCGTTTCCCCCTGGAAGCTCCCTCGTGCGCTCTCCTGTTCCGACCCT
GCCGCTTACCGGATACCTGTCCGCCTTTCTCCCTTCGGGAAGCGTGGCGCTTTCTCATAGCTCACGCTGT
AGGTATCTCAGTTCGGTGTAGGTCGTTCGCTCCAAGCTGGGCTGTGTGCACGAACCCCCCGTTCAGCCCG
ACCGCTGCGCCTTATCCGGTAACTATCGTCTTGAGTCCAACCCGGTAAGACACGACTTATCGCCACTGGC
AGCAGCCACTGGTAACAGGATTAGCAGAGCGAGGTATGTAGGCGGTGCTACAGAGTTCTTGAAGTGGTGG
CCTAACTACGGCTACACTAGAAGGACAGTATTTGGTATCTGCGCTCTGCTGAAGCCAGTTACCTTCGGAA
AAAGAGTTGGTAGCTCTTGATCCGGCAAACAAACCACCGCTGGTAGCGGTGGTTTTTTTGTTTGCAAGCA
GCAGATTACGCGCAGAAAAAAAGGATCTCAAGAAGATCCTTTGATCTTTTCTACGGGGTCTGACGCTCAG
TGGAACGAAAACTCACGTTAAGGGATTTTGGTCATGAGATTATCAAAAAGGATCTTCACCTAGATCCTTT
TAAATTAAAAATGAAGTTTTAAATCAATCTAAAGTATATATGAGTAAACTTGGTCTGACAGTTACCAATG
CTTAATCAGTGAGGCACCTATCTCAGCGATCTGTCTATTTCGTTCATCCATAGTTGCCTGACTCCCCGTC
GTGTAGATAACTACGATACGGGAGGGCTTACCATCTGGCCCCAGTGCTGCAATGATACCGCGAGACCCAC
GCTCACCGGCTCCAGATTTATCAGCAATAAACCAGCCAGCCGGAAGGGCCGAGCGCAGAAGTGGTCCTGC
AACTTTATCCGCCTCCATCCAGTCTATTAATTGTTGCCGGGAAGCTAGAGTAAGTAGTTCGCCAGTTAAT
AGTTTGCGCAACGTTGTTGCCATTGCTACAGGCATCGTGGTGTCACGCTCGTCGTTTGGTATGGCTTCAT
TCAGCTCCGGTTCCCAACGATCAAGGCGAGTTACATGATCCCCCATGTTGTGCAAAAAAGCGGTTAGCTC
CTTCGGTCCTCCGATCGTTGTCAGAAGTAAGTTGGCCGCAGTGTTATCACTCATGGTTATGGCAGCACTG
CATAATTCTCTTACTGTCATGCCATCCGTAAGATGCTTTTCTGTGACTGGTGAGTACTCAACCAAGTCAT
TCTGAGAATAGTGTATGCGGCGACCGAGTTGCTCTTGCCCGGCGTCAATACGGGATAATACCGCGCCACA
TAGCAGAACTTTAAAAGTGCTCATCATTGGAAAACGTTCTTCGGGGCGAAAACTCTCAAGGATCTTACCG
CTGTTGAGATCCAGTTCGATGTAACCCACTCGTGCACCCAACTGATCTTCAGCATCTTTTACTTTCACCA
GCGTTTCTGGGTGAGCAAAAACAGGAAGGCAAAATGCCGCAAAAAAGGGAATAAGGGCGACACGGAAATG
TTGAATACTCATACTCTTCCTTTTTCAATATTATTGAAGCATTTATCAGGGTTATTGTCTCATGAGCGGA
TACATATTTGAATGTATTTAGAAAAATAAACAAATAGGGGTTCCGCGCACATTTCCCCGAAAAGTGCCAC
CTGACGTCTAAGAAACCATTATTATCATGACATTAACCTATAAAAATAGGCGTATCACGAGGCCCTTTCG
TCTTCAAGAATCCGTTAACGGCATTCGCCATTCAGGCTGCGCAACTGTTGGGAAGGGCGATCGGTGCGGG
CCTCTTCGCTATTACGCCAGCTGGCGAAAGGGGGATGTGCTGCAAGGCGATTAAGTTGGGTAACGCCAGG
GTTTTCCCAG
Features (pLannotate 1.2.2; 14 found; start..end, strand, type, name):
     68..145     +  promoter       lacIq promoter: lacI (mutant); In the lacIq allele, a single base change in the promoter boosts expression of the lacI gene about 10-fold.
    158..1174    +  CDS            purR: PURR_ECOLI - Experimental evidence at protein level: Swiss-Prot protein existence level 1. Is the main repressor of the genes involved in the de novo synthesis of purine nucleotides, regulating purB, purC, purEK, purF, purHD, purL, purMN and guaBA expression. In addition, it participates in the regulation or coregulation of genes involved in de novo pyrimidine nucleotide biosynthesis, salvage and uptake (pyrC, pyrD, carAB and codBA), and of several genes encoding enzymes necessary for nucleotide and polyamine biosynthesis (prsA, glyA, gcvTHP, speA, glnB). Binds to a 16-bp palindromic sequence
   1181..1383    +  CDS            lacZ (fragment): β-galactosidase; lacZ
   1424..1440    -  protein_bind   lac operator: The lac repressor binds to the lac operator to inhibit transcription in E. coli. This inhibition can be relieved by adding lactose or isopropyl-β-D-thiogalactopyranoside (IPTG). lac repressor encoded by lacI
   1448..1478    -  promoter       lac promoter: promoter for the E. coli lac operon
   1493..1514    -  protein_bind   CAP binding site: CAP binding activates transcription in the presence of cAMP. E. coli catabolite activator protein
   1527..1615    -  CDS            lacI (fragment): lac repressor; lacI; The lac repressor binds to the lac operator to inhibit transcription in E. coli. This inhibition can be relieved by adding lactose or isopropyl-β-D-thiogalactopyranoside (IPTG).
   1717..2097    -  CDS            YPB1_ECOLX: Protein predicted: Swiss-Prot protein existence level 4. From Escherichia coli.
   2114..2305    +  CDS            rop: Rop protein, which maintains plasmids at low copy number; rop
   2407..2547    +  misc_feature   bom: basis of mobility region from pBR322
   2733..3321    -  rep_origin     ori: high-copy-number ColE1/pMB1/pBR322/pUC origin of replication
   3492..4352    -  CDS            AmpR: β-lactamase; bla; confers resistance to ampicillin, carbenicillin, and related antibiotics
   4353..4457    -  promoter       AmpR promoter: bla
   4574..28      -  CDS            lacZα (fragment) (across the origin): LacZα fragment of β-galactosidase; lacZ fragment
