[The description below was written by a language model from this plasmid's Addgene catalogue record and pLannotate feature annotations shown in this document.]
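Description:
LLhP-pHG165 is a bacterial expression plasmid built on pHG165, a low-copy cloning vector, and is designed for constitutive production of a synthetic chimeric repressor in E. coli. The plasmid (about 4.7 kb in the sequenced record) replicates from a ColE1/pMB1-type origin accompanied by the rop gene, which holds copy number down, consistent with the low-copy designation. It also carries the pBR322 bom (basis of mobility) region. Selection is by ampicillin resistance through β-lactamase expressed from its own promoter. Remnants of the backbone's lac cloning region are also annotated, including lacZ/lacZα fragments, a lac promoter with its operator and CAP binding site, and a short lacI fragment. These appear to be vector leftovers rather than part of the expression cassette.

The payload, LLhP, joins the DNA-binding domain and linker region of E. coli LacI to the regulatory domain of E. coli PurR. It is transcribed from the lacIq promoter, a single-base mutant of the lacI promoter that raises expression roughly tenfold and gives steady, uninduced expression. The automated annotation labels the whole open reading frame downstream of this promoter as purR, which reflects the PurR-derived bulk of the coding sequence and the homology between the two family members. The LacI-derived N-terminal portion is documented in the depositor's comments rather than in the feature table. The depositor also notes that translation begins at a GTG codon, an alternative start codon in E. coli. According to the record, the construct serves studies of domain exchange between LacI/GalR-family repressors, in particular how the linker between the DNA-binding and regulatory domains shapes the function of the resulting hybrid.
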