Addgene plasmid #90038: LLhP-pHG165
Purpose: Constitutive expression of a chimeric LacI:PurR transcription repressor
Depositing lab: Liskin Swint-Kruse. Depositing organization: University of Kansas Medical Center. Publication: Functional consequences of exchanging domains between LacI and PurR are mediated by the intervening linker sequence. Tungtur S, Egan SM, Swint-Kruse L. Proteins. 2007 Jul 1;68(1):375-88. 10.1002/prot.21412 PubMed 17436321.
Backbone
  Vector backbone: pHG165
  Backbone manufacturer: PMID: 3012611
  Vector type: Bacterial Expression
Growth in bacteria
  Bacterial resistance: Ampicillin, 100 μg/mL
  Growth temperature: 37°C
  Growth strain: DH5alpha
  Copy number: Low Copy
Gene/Insert
  Gene/Insert name: LLhP
  Species: Synthetic
  Promoter: Iq
  Cloning method: Ligation Independent Cloning
Terms and licenses: Academic/Nonprofit Terms; Industry Terms: Not Available to Industry
Depositor comments: Second reference: PMID: 22965134. E. coli LacI DNA binding domain, LacI linker region, and E. coli PurR regulatory domain . The start codon of these genes is GTG, which is an alternative MET start codon in E. coli.
How to cite: LLhP-pHG165 was a gift from Liskin Swint-Kruse (Addgene plasmid # 90038 ; http://n2t.net/addgene:90038 ; RRID:Addgene_90038)
